>Addgene plasmid #180206 | pGB-Co-NF-kB | addgene full sequence | sequence record 358268 | Addgene NGS Result
GCTCTGAAGACGCACTTTCAAAAAACCAAAAACGCACCGGACTGTAACGAGCTACTAAAATATTGCGAAT
ACCGCTTCCACAAACATTGCTCAAAAGTATCTCTTTGCTATATATCTCTGTGCTATATCCCTATATAACC
TACCCATCCACCTTTCGCTCCTTGAACTTGCATCTAAACTCGACCTCTACATTTTTTATGTTTATCTCTA
GTATTACTCTTTAGACAAAAAAATTGTAGTAAGAACTATTCATAGAGTGAATCGAAAACAATACGAAAAT
GTAAACATTTCCTATACGTAGTATATAGAGACAAAATAGAAGAAACCGTTCATAATTTTCTGACCAATGA
AGAATCATCAACGCTATCACTTTCTGTTCACAAAGTATGCGCAATCCACATCGGTATAGAATATAATCGG
GGATGCCTTTATCTTGAAAAAATGCACCCGCAGCTTCGCTAGTAATCAGTAAACGCGGGAAGTGGAGTCA
GGCTTTTTTTATGGAAGAGAAAATAGACACCAAAGTAGCCTTCTTCTAACCTTAACGGACCTACAGTGCA
AAAAGTTATCAAGAGACTGCATTATAGAGCGCACAAAGGAGAAAAAAAGTAATCTAAGATGCTTTGTTAG
AAAAATAGCGCTCTCGGGATGCATTTTTGTAGAACAAAAAAGAAGTATAGATTCTTTGTTGGTAAAATAG
CGCTCTCGCGTTGCATTTCTGTTCTGTAAAAATGCAGCTCAGATTCTTTGTTTGAAAAATTAGCGCTCTC
GCGTTGCATTTTTGTTTTACAAAAATGAAGCACAGATTCTTCGTTGGTAAAATAGCGCTTTCGCGTTGCA
TTTCTGTTCTGTAAAAATGCAGCTCAGATTCTTTGTTTGAAAAATTAGCGCTCTCGCGTTGCATTTTTGT
TCTACAAAATGAAGCACAGATGCTTCGTTGCTTGCATGCAACTTCTTTTCTTTTTTTTTCTTTTCTCTCT
CCCCCGTTGTTGTCTCACCATATCCGCAATGACAAAAAAATGATGGAAGACACTAAAGGAAAAAATTAAC
GACAAAGACAGCACCAACAGATGTCGTTGTTCCAGAGCTGATGAGGGGTATCTCGAAGCACACGAAACTT
TTTCCTTCCTTCATTCACGCACACTACTCTCTAATGAGCAACGGTATACGGCCTTCCTTCCAGTTACTTG
AATTTGAAATAAAAAAAAGTTTGCTGTCTTGCTATCAAGTATAAATAGACCTGCAATTATTAATCTTTTG
TTTCCTCGTCATTGTTCTCGTTCCCTTTCTTCCTTGTTTCTTTTTCTGCACAATATTTCAAGCTATACCA
AGCATACAATCAACTCCAAGCTTGAAGCAAGCCTCCTGAAAGATGAAGCTACTGTCTTCTATCGAACAAG
CATGCGATATTTGCCGACTTAAAAAGCTCAAGTGCTCCAAAGAAAAACCGAAGTGCGCCAAGTGTCTGAA
GAACAACTGGGAGTGTCGCTACTCTCCCAAAACCAAAAGGTCTCCGCTGACTAGGGCACATCTGACAGAA
GTGGAATCAAGGCTAGAAAGACTGGAACAGCTATTTCTACTGATTTTTCCTCGAGAAGACCTTGACATGA
TTTTGAAAATGGATTCTTTACAGGATATAAAAGCATTGTTAACAGGATTATTTGTACAAGATAATGTGAA
TAAAGATGCCGTCACAGATAGATTGGCTTCAGTGGAGACTGATATGCCTCTAACATTGAGACAGCATAGA
ATAAGTGCGACATCATCATCGGAAGAGAGTAGTAACAAAGGTCAAAGACAGTTGACTGTATCGCCGGAAT
TCGACCTTTCTGAACTTTCCGGATGGGACCCGAATTTGTCCTTGCAGGAGCACACTGCAAATCTGCTCGC
TATGGATGATTCAACAATGGCAGCTATGATACTGCATTCTGATGGACTGTCATTGTTCAGAGATATGGGT
CTGTACAATTCCGTCTCTACGAGCCTGGATATTAGCGGTATTCCAAAATTTCCGCCACCGCCACAGCAGC
CGCAACTTGCACAAGCGCCGCCTCGGAGAGGTCACAACCAATCCAGCAGTAGCGATAGCCATAGCACACC
ATCACCCGGTTCCGTGCTCTTCTCCCCGAGCCCGGCTTCTCAAGATATGAGCCTCCAGAGTCCGGAGCTG
GGCCTCGTTGGGCTTACTGGCAACAGTAGGCTGGCGTCAACGTCAGAGGCCGATGATATTCTGCTTGCGA
ATATACTGGGGCACCCAGTACGGTCAGTTAGTGCAAATACATCAATGGTTGGTCTTCCGGATGACCTGGG
ATTCTCCCCCACGACCGGAATGGATCTCACAATCACGGCGACGAGTCCAGCGACGGCAGACTCATCCGCG
TCAGCTACAGCCTTCCCTGCGGCGTCCCCGATAGCTTCACCTAGCGTCTCCACCAGCTCCGGGCCTGTAA
CTGTTGGCGGAACCAGCGCGGCCTTGGCCGCATTGACTCCGGACAGAATTAATAGGCTTCTTAGCGCAGC
CGAGGCGGCAGCCGAAGGGGCGGCCACCCTCGTTGAGGACCTTCTTATGGTCACGGAGGAGCCCGCGCAG
TTCGCCCGATTCCGCTACATGAGCGAGCAGCGAGAGAGATCTTTGGCCGGCGAGAACTCCTTCCCCACGC
TTATGGTAAACCCTAAGTATGCCAGAGTGGTCCCCGAGATGGCCCTCGTAACTGCTGTCCTGGTCACAAA
AATGCCGGATCCCCACACTGGGAGGCAGCAGAAGCATTGGCATCACCTTGGGGGCATACCTGCGGCTCCT
CTGGAAGGGCCTCAACGCATAGCAAGGTTCGACAACATTGCTGTAATAATGGACAAGGCGAACAATAAGG
ATAAGGACAAATCAAAGGCACCCGTAAGATCTAAAGACGATCAGCGATGTGTCAGGATAATGTTTGAACT
TGTCTTTGTGTCAGGTAATACACAGTTCTATGGCAGGGCAATCAGCCAACCAATCTACAACGCCAAATTG
GCCATCACAAAGATTAGTCATAGCAGCGGGCCCGTGACCGGTGGTAACGAGGTTATCATGTTGTGCAGTA
AGATCAGAAAAGGCGTGACCGGGGTACGGATGACCGATCCAACCCAATGGTCAGTCCAGGCACCTAGCGG
CTCTGCGTGGGAGTTGAATCCACAAACGCTGAAGGCCGACTGCAATGTACCGGGCGCTAATCTTTTTTTC
CATCATCAATATGCAGTCGTCCTGACGCTGCCGCCCTACCACACGCAGACCATAACAGCCCCTGTCACCG
TCAGGATCTCAATCTTGGACACTGACGATGAGACAGAGAGTCAATACGTTGAGTATACCTATTTGCCGGC
CGAAGCGGCGGTGCGCAACGCAGAGCTGGCGGCTCGGAAACGGAGACGGGATGATTCAATGAGAGATTTT
ATGGACCGCTTTGATGGGTCCGACGGTGGAAATGGCTCTGGGAGTGGCCGAGGTAACAACGGAGGACACG
ATGGCTCTGACGCTAACAATAACGGCCGAGGCGGTGGCGGTGGGAGTTCTTCAAGTAAAGGCGGGGACGA
ACCGTTTAATTTTAATTCACTCATTCCAATGCACCAACACAAGCTTCATCAACTGGCGCTCTCCACGGTA
AGGGCTGTGCAAGGGTTCGCGGCCAGTGGGGATGCACGGTATCTGTTGGCCTTGCATAGACAGTTGCTTG
CAGCTCCGAACGAAAACGGTGACTCCCCGCTGCACACAGCAGTAGCACAGGGTAATCTCAGATCTACTAT
GGCATTGCTCCCATTGCTTGCGGCAGAAGATCTCCAAAGTGTGAACGACATGGGGGAAACTGTCTTGCAT
AGCGCTGTAATTGAGAAAAGGGCAGCCATAGCTCGGCTGCTTCTGGTCGCTGGCGCAGATCTTGGCCAGA
GTAATGCACGGAACTTTAATCGAAACAGCCTTCACTACCTTGCCCGGCATGGAGATAGGGCGACTGCAAT
GGCTGTGTTCGGCGTTTTTGGCAGTGCGCAAGCCCCACCAGCTAACACGAACACGCCCGCACAGGCACCG
GCAGGCGAAACGAAGCCGAAACCAGCTGACTTGAGACTGTTGGCAAGGATTCAGGCGCAGGCTATAAAAG
CGCTCCTGGCCTGTGAACTCGAAACTGGGGCCACTCCCGCCCATTTGGCGATACGGGGTGGCCACTGGCA
CGTCTTTGAAGCGTGTGCTAAGTTGGCGGCATCAGCACCCATACCCAAAGCCGCTGGTTCTCTTCTTTCT
ATGGTCGCTGAAAAGAGTAGTGGACATAGTCTGTTGCACTCCTGCGTCCTGGCCAATAATGAGCAGGCTG
TTCGACTTCTTATAAATCTGGGGGCCTCTGGCAACGCTAGGGACTTCGGGAAGAACACGCCACTTCACCT
GGCCGCACGACAAGGACACATCGGCATAGCCGCGCTGTTGGTAGAGGCAGGGGCTACCCTGAGTCTTAAC
GCCGTTAGCCAGACTCCCCTCGATGTTTTGACTTCAGAGGGTTCCGGATTGAGCAGAGATCAGCTCCGGG
CATTGGTAGCAGTCCTCCGAGGCGAGCTCAAATATGCCGACATGCGCGGCCGGCCAACCCTCCGAATGCC
GACTCACGCGGAGCTGCATAGCACGGCGGCCGCACTCACTTCCGCCTCCCCAGGGGCAGTCTCACTGGCT
GATTTCTACGCGGGCAAAAAGGCCTCAAGGAGCCCCGCCCCTCTCGGTGCTTCCTCAAGTCTTCTTAGTA
GTACTGGAGCTTCTGCGGCTGGCGCCTCTGCGCCCACGATAGCGGCGGTGCATGCCGCGAGCGCAACACC
GGTAGAGCGCACCAGCATGAACAATGACGATGATTACGTTCTCCTTGAGAAGGACGCGCCTTACCCTGTT
GAGCAGCAGCCTCACGGGAAGCGCAACAAGCATTCTCACCACAGATTCACCCGGTCCAGTCACGGCTCAC
AGGATAAAGATGAGCTTAAAAAAGATAAGGATGACCCGAAAAAAGAAAAAGAGCCGAAGGAACTGTCAAA
ATTCACACTGAAAGAGGCGTTTGTGGACGGTACGAATTTTTGGGAACTTACTCGGAAATTCGCTGGGAAG
AAGAAAATGGCTTCAGCAAGTACTGGCGAGATGGAGCCGTTGAGTCCGGAACGACCACTCAGTCCGACCA
ATGCGGGAAGTGGGGCTGCCTCACCTTTTAACCAAGCTAAGGAACAAGTTAGCCCCGGTGCTGTACCTCC
AACAGGTCTTGAGAAGCTTGTCAACAAGCTCATGGACGCTTCAGAGGCTACCCTCTCAAGTCAACCAGCT
GAGGCCGTGACGCCCGAACAGAAACTGGCTGAAAAACTTGAAAAATTGGGACTGGCACCTGCGTCTACCA
CTAGTGCGCCGCCACCGCACCCAAAAGTTGCTGCTCTGAATGCGCAGTCTGTCGAAGATGCGCGGAAGAC
TTCTACCCATGCCCTTTACTCCGTTGATTAACTCGACCTGCAGCCAAGCTAATTCCGGGCGAATTTCTTA
TGATTTATGATTTTTATTATTAAATAAGTTATAAAAAAAATAAGTGTATACAAATTTTAAAGTGACTCTT
AGGTTTTAAAACGAAAATTCTTATTCTTGAGTAACTCTTTCCTGTAGGTCAGGTTGCTTTCTCAGGTATA
GCATGAGGTCGCTCTTATTGACCACACCTCTACCGGCATGCCGGCAAGTGCACAAACAATACTTAAATAA
ATACTACTCAGTAATAACCTATTTCTTAGCATTTTTGACGAAATTTGCTATTTTGTTAGAGTCTTTTACA
CCATTTGTCTCCACACCTCCGCTTACATCAACACCAATAACGCCATTTAATCTAAGCGCATCACCAACAT
TTTCTGGCGTCAGTCCACCAGCTAACATAAAATGTAAGCTTTCGGGGCTCTCTTGCCTTCCAACCCAGTC
AGAAATCGAGTTCCAATCCAAAAGTTCACCTGTCCCACCTGCTTCTGAATCAAACAAGGGAATAAACGAA
TGAGGTTTCTGTGAAGCTGCACTGAGTAGTATGTTGCAGTCTTTTGGAAATACGAGTCTTTTAATAACTG
GCAAACCGAGGAACTCTTGGTATTCTTGCCACGACTCATCTCCATGCAGTTGGACGATATCAATGCCGTA
ATCATTGACCAGAGCCAAAACATCCTCCTTAGGTTGATTACGAAACACGCCAACCAAGTATTTCGGAGTG
CCTGAACTATTTTTATATGCTTTTACAAGACTTGAAATTTTCCTTGCAATAACCGGGTCAATTGTTCTCT
TTCTATTGGGCACACATATAATACCCAGCAAGTCAGCATCGGAATCTAGAGCACATTCTGCGGCCTCTGT
GCTCTGCAAGCCGCAAACTTTCACCAATGGACCAGAACTACCTGTGAAATTAATAACAGACATACTCCAA
GCTGCCTTTGTGTGCTTAATCACGTATACTCACGTGCTCAATAGTCACCAATGCCCTCCCTCTTGGCCCT
CTCCTTTTCTTTTTTCGACCGAATTAATTCGTAATCATGTCATAGCTGTTTCCTGTGTGAAATTGTTATC
CGCTCACAATTCCACACAACATACGAGCCGGAAGCATAAAGTGTAAAGCCTGGGGTGCCTAATGAGTGAG
CTAACTCACATTAATTGCGTTGCGCTCACTGCCCGCTTTCCAGTCGGGAAACCTGTCGTGCCAGCTGCAT
TAATGAATCGGCCAACGCGCGGGGAGAGGCGGTTTGCGTATTGGGCGCTCTTCCGCTTCCTCGCTCACTG
ACTCGCTGCGCTCGGTCGTTCGGCTGCGGCGAGCGGTATCAGCTCACTCAAAGGCGGTAATACGGTTATC
CACAGAATCAGGGGATAACGCAGGAAAGAACATGTGAGCAAAAGGCCAGCAAAAGGCCAGGAACCGTAAA
AAGGCCGCGTTGCTGGCGTTTTTCCATAGGCTCCGCCCCCCTGACGAGCATCACAAAAATCGACGCTCAA
GTCAGAGGTGGCGAAACCCGACAGGACTATAAAGATACCAGGCGTTTCCCCCTGGAAGCTCCCTCGTGCG
CTCTCCTGTTCCGACCCTGCCGCTTACCGGATACCTGTCCGCCTTTCTCCCTTCGGGAAGCGTGGCGCTT
TCTCATAGCTCACGCTGTAGGTATCTCAGTTCGGTGTAGGTCGTTCGCTCCAAGCTGGGCTGTGTGCACG
AACCCCCCGTTCAGCCCGACCGCTGCGCCTTATCCGGTAACTATCGTCTTGAGTCCAACCCGGTAAGACA
CGACTTATCGCCACTGGCAGCAGCCACTGGTAACAGGATTAGCAGAGCGAGGTATGTAGGCGGTGCTACA
GAGTTCTTGAAGTGGTGGCCTAACTACGGCTACACTAGAAGAACAGTATTTGGTATCTGCGCTCTGCTGA
AGCCAGTTACCTTCGGAAAAAGAGTTGGTAGCTCTTGATCCGGCAAACAAACCACCGCTGGTAGCGGTGG
TTTTTTTGTTTGCAAGCAGCAGATTACGCGCAGAAAAAAAGGATCTCAAGAAGATCCTTTGATCTTTTCT
ACGGGGTCTGACGCTCAGTGGAACGAAAACTCACGTTAAGGGATTTTGGTCATGAGATTATCAAAAAGGA
TCTTCACCTAGATCCTTTTAAATTAAAAATGAAGTTTTAAATCAATCTAAAGTATATATGAGTAAACTTG
GTCTGACAGTTACCAATGCTTAATCAGTGAGGCACCTATCTCAGCGATCTGTCTATTTCGTTCATCCATA
GTTGCCTGACTCCCCGTCGTGTAGATAACTACGATACGGGAGGGCTTACCATCTGGCCCCAGTGCTGCAA
TGATACCGCGAGACCCACGCTCACCGGCTCCAGATTTATCAGCAATAAACCAGCCAGCCGGAAGGGCCGA
GCGCAGAAGTGGTCCTGCAACTTTATCCGCCTCCATCCAGTCTATTAATTGTTGCCGGGAAGCTAGAGTA
AGTAGTTCGCCAGTTAATAGTTTGCGCAACGTTGTTGCCATTGCTACAGGCATCGTGGTGTCACGCTCGT
CGTTTGGTATGGCTTCATTCAGCTCCGGTTCCCAACGATCAAGGCGAGTTACATGATCCCCCATGTTGTG
CAAAAAAGCGGTTAGCTCCTTCGGTCCTCCGATCGTTGTCAGAAGTAAGTTGGCCGCAGTGTTATCACTC
ATGGTTATGGCAGCACTGCATAATTCTCTTACTGTCATGCCATCCGTAAGATGCTTTTCTGTGACTGGTG
AGTACTCAACCAAGTCATTCTGAGAATAGTGTATGCGGCGACCGAGTTGCTCTTGCCCGGCGTCAATACG
GGATAATACCGCGCCACATAGCAGAACTTTAAAAGTGCTCATCATTGGAAAACGTTCTTCGGGGCGAAAA
CTCTCAAGGATCTTACCGCTGTTGAGATCCAGTTCGATGTAACCCACTCGTGCACCCAACTGATCTTCAG
CATCTTTTACTTTCACCAGCGTTTCTGGGTGAGCAAAAACAGGAAGGCAAAATGCCGCAAAAAAGGGAAT
AAGGGCGACACGGAAATGTTGAATACTCATACTCTTCCTTTTTCAATATTATTGAAGCATTTATCAGGGT
TATTGTCTCATGAGCGGATACATATTTGAATGTATTTAGAAAAATAAACAAATAGGGGTTCCGCGCACAT
TTCCCCGAAAAGTGCCACCTGACGTCTAAGAAACCATTATTATCATGACATTAACCTATAAAAATAGGCG
TATCACGAGGCCCTTTCGTCTCGCGCGTTTCGGTGATGACGGTGAAAACCTCTGACACATGCAGCTCCCG
GAGACGGTCACAGCTTGTCTGTAAGCGGATGCCGGGAGCAGACAAGCCCGTCAGGGCGCGTCAGCGGGTG
TTGGCGGGTGTCGGGGCTGGCTTAACTATGCGGCATCAGAGCAGATTGTACTGAGAGTGCACCATAACGC
ATTTAAGCATAAACACGCACTATGCCGTTCTTCTCATGTATATATATATACAGGCAACACGCAGATATAG
GTGCGACGTGAACAGTGAGCTGTATGTGCGCAGCTCGCGTTGCATTTTCGGAAGCGCTCGTTTTCGGAAA
CGCTTTGAAGTTCCTATTCCGAAGTTCCTATTCTCTAGCTAGAAAGTATAGGAACTTCAGAGCGCTTTTG
AAAACCAAAAGC
Features (pLannotate 1.2.2; 15 found; start..end, strand, type, name):
    949..1345    +  promoter       ADH1 promoter: S. cerevisiae ADH1; promoter for alcohol dehydrogenase 1
   1373..1813    +  CDS            GAL4 DNA binding domain: DNA binding domain of the GAL4 transcriptional activator; Saccharomyces cerevisiae GAL4 (truncated)
   5519..5706    +  terminator     ADH1 terminator: S. cerevisiae ADH1; transcription terminator for the S. cerevisiae alcohol dehydrogenase 1 (ADH1) gene
   5759..6433    -  CDS            TRP1: phosphoribosylanthranilate isomerase, required for tryptophan biosynthesis; S. cerevisiae TRP1; yeast auxotrophic marker
   6434..6535    -  promoter       TRP1 promoter: S. cerevisiae TRP1
   6573..6589    -  protein_bind   lac operator: The lac repressor binds to the lac operator to inhibit transcription in E. coli. This inhibition can be relieved by adding lactose or isopropyl-β-D-thiogalactopyranoside (IPTG). lac repressor encoded by lacI
   6597..6627    -  promoter       lac promoter: promoter for the E. coli lac operon
   6642..6663    -  protein_bind   CAP binding site: CAP binding activates transcription in the presence of cAMP. E. coli catabolite activator protein
   6676..6768    -  CDS            lacI (fragment): lac repressor; lacI; The lac repressor binds to the lac operator to inhibit transcription in E. coli. This inhibition can be relieved by adding lactose or isopropyl-β-D-thiogalactopyranoside (IPTG).
   6951..7539    -  rep_origin     ori: high-copy-number ColE1/pMB1/pBR322/pUC origin of replication
   7710..8570    -  CDS            AmpR: β-lactamase; bla; confers resistance to ampicillin, carbenicillin, and related antibiotics
   8571..8675    -  promoter       AmpR promoter: bla
   8770..8805    +  CDS            rop (fragment): Rop protein, which maintains plasmids at low copy number; rop
   8907..8956    +  misc_feature   bom (fragment): basis of mobility region from pBR322
   8957..939     +  rep_origin     2μ ori (across the origin): yeast 2μ plasmid origin of replication
