[The description below was written by a language model from this plasmid's Addgene catalogue record and pLannotate feature annotations shown in this document.]
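Description:
pGB-Co-NF-kB is a yeast expression plasmid built on the pGBT9 backbone, the classic GAL4 DNA-binding-domain ("bait") vector, and is designed to produce a GAL4 fusion of the NF-kB protein from the protist Capsaspora owczarzaki in Saccharomyces cerevisiae. It is an E. coli–yeast shuttle vector. In bacteria it replicates from a high-copy ColE1/pUC-type origin and is selected through the β-lactamase (AmpR) gene. In yeast it is maintained episomally by the 2μ origin and selected by the TRP1 auxotrophic marker, which complements tryptophan auxotrophy in trp1 host strains. Small remnants of lac regulatory elements, lacI, rop and bom are also annotated and appear to be backbone carry-over rather than functional parts of the design.

The expression cassette consists of the S. cerevisiae ADH1 promoter, the GAL4 DNA-binding domain (residues 1–147) and the ADH1 terminator. The Co-NF-kB coding sequence, about 3.7 kb and covering amino acids 2–1224, was inserted between the GAL4 domain and the terminator, so GAL4 sits at the N terminus of the fusion. The insert itself is not annotated in the feature table but corresponds to the unlabelled interval between those two elements. It was cloned via EcoRI and SalI sites that were destroyed in the process, and the depositor notes that it is codon optimized for human cell expression. The sequenced plasmid is roughly 9.2 kb, close to the catalogued size of 9.1 kb.

Tethering a protein to GAL4-responsive reporter genes in this way is typically used to test whether it has intrinsic transcriptional activation activity, or as a two-hybrid bait. The record states the purpose only as expressing the GAL4 fusion in yeast, in the context of a comparative study of protist NF-kB proteins.
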