Addgene plasmid #180206: pGB-Co-NF-kB
Purpose: Expression GAL4-fusion of Co-NF-kB in yeast
Depositing lab: Thomas Gilmore. Depositing organization: Boston University Main Campus. Publication: Comparison of NF-kappaB from the protists Capsaspora owczarzaki and Acanthoeca spectabilis reveals extensive evolutionary diversification of this transcription factor. Williams LM, Sridhar S, Samaroo J, Peart J, Adindu EK, Addanki A, DiRusso CJ, Aguirre Carrion PJ, Rodriguez-Sastre N, Siggers T, Gilmore TD. Commun Biol. 2021 Dec 16;4(1):1404. doi: 10.1038/s42003-021-02924-2. PubMed 34916615.
Backbone
  Vector backbone: pGBT9
  Backbone size w/o insert (bp): 5524
  Total vector size (bp): 9100
  Vector type: Yeast Expression
  Selectable markers: TRP1
Growth in bacteria
  Bacterial resistance: Ampicillin, 100 μg/mL
  Growth temperature: 30°C
  Growth strain: DH5alpha
  Copy number: High Copy
Gene/Insert
  Gene/Insert name: Co-NF-kB (alt name: Capsaspora NF-kB)
  Species: Capsaspora owczarzaki
  Insert size (bp): 3672
  Mutation: aa 2-1224
  Promoter: AdhI
  Tag / fusion protein: GAL4 (1-147) fusion (N terminal on insert)
  Cloning method: Restriction Enzyme; 5′ cloning site EcoRI (destroyed during cloning); 3′ cloning site SalI (destroyed during cloning)
  Sequencing primers: 5′ GAL4
Terms and licenses: Academic/Nonprofit Terms; Industry Terms: Not Available to Industry
Depositor comments: Codon optimized for human cell expression
How to cite: pGB-Co-NF-kB was a gift from Thomas Gilmore (Addgene plasmid # 180206 ; http://n2t.net/addgene:180206 ; RRID:Addgene_180206)
